>Addgene plasmid #234592 | pM.L6 | addgene full sequence | sequence record 468509 | Addgene NGS Result
AATTCGCATCTAGAACGCACAAGGTCAGGGCACTCATGCGACAATCAACTCGATGCATGATCCGCACCAT
TGTCGAGGGGCCAGCGTCAATAGTGCCGATGACCACAGACCCGGTTAAGACATAGCCGAATGGAGCCGCG
CCGACCACAGAATGATACGTCTCAAAGTGAATAAAGCTCCACACAGTCGAACGACTAGAGATCTATGTGA
GGATCCTAACTCGAGATCGAGCTGAGCATGAGACGGAAATCTGCTCGTCAGTGGTGCTCACACTGACGAA
TCATGTACAGATCATACCGATGACTGCCTGGCGACTCACAACTAAGCAAGACAGCCGGAACCAGCGCCGG
CGAACACCACTGCATATATGGCATATCACAACAGTCCAACTAGTGCACTGCAGTACAGCGGCCGCGATTA
TCAAAAAGGATCTTCACCTAGATCCTTTTAAATTAAAAATGAAGTTTTAAATCAATCTAAAGTATATATG
AGTAAACTTGGTCTGACAGTTACCAATGCTTAATCAGTGAGGCACCTATCTCAGCGATCTGTCTATTTCG
TTCATCCATAGTTGCCTGACTCCCCGTCGTGTAGATAACTACGATACGGGAGGGCTTACCATCTGGCCCC
AGTGCTGCAATGATACCGCGGGACCCACGCTCACCGGCTCCAGATTTATCAGCAATAAACCAGCCAGCCG
GAAGGGCCGAGCGCAGAAGTGGTCCTGCAACTTTATCCGCCTCCATCCAGTCTATTAATTGTTGCCGGGA
AGCTAGAGTAAGTAGTTCGCCAGTTAATAGTTTGCGCAACGTTGTTGCCATTGCTACAGGCATCGTGGTG
TCACGCTCGTCGTTTGGTATGGCTTCATTCAGCTCCGGTTCCCAACGATCAAGGCGAGTTACATGATCCC
CCATGTTGTGCAAAAAAGCGGTTAGCTCCTTCGGTCCTCCGATCGTTGTCAGAAGTAAGTTGGCCGCAGT
GTTATCACTCATGGTTATGGCAGCACTGCATAATTCTCTTACTGTCATGCCATCCGTAAGATGCTTTTCT
GTGACTGGTGAGTACTCAACCAAGTCATTCTGAGAATAGTGTATGCGGCGACCGAGTTGCTCTTGCCCGG
CGTCAATACGGGATAATACCGCGCCACATAGCAGAACTTTAAAAGTGCTCATCATTGGAAAACGTTCTTC
GGGGCGAAAACTCTCAAGGATCTTACCGCTGTTGAGATCCAGTTCGATGTAACCCACTCGTGCACCCAAC
TGATCTTCAGCATCTTTTACTTTCACCAGCGTTTCTGGGTGAGCAAAAACAGGAAGGCAAAATGCCGCAA
AAAAGGGAATAAGGGCGACACGGAAATGTTGAATACTCATACTCTTCCTTTTTCAATATTATTGAAGCAT
TTATCAGGGTTATTGTCTCATGAGCGGATACATATTTGAATGTATTTAGAAAAATAAACAAATAGGGGTT
CCGCGCACATTTCCCCGAAAAGTGCCACCTGTCATGACCAAAATCCCTTAACGTGAGTTTTCGTTCCACT
GAGCGTCAGACCCCGTAGAAAAGATCAAAGGATCTTCTTGAGATCCTTTTTTTCTGCGCGTAATCTGCTG
CTTGCAAACAAAAAAACCACCGCTACCAGCGGTGGTTTGTTTGCCGGATCAAGAGCTACCAACTCTTTTT
CCGAAGGTAACTGGCTTCAGCAGAGCGCAGATACCAAATACTGTTCTTCTAGTGTAGCCGTAGTTAGGCC
ACCACTTCAAGAACTCTGTAGCACCGCCTACATACCTCGCTCTGCTAATCCTGTTACCAGTGGCTGCTGC
CAGTGGCGATAAGTCGTGTCTTACCGGGTTGGACTCAAGACGATAGTTACCGGATAAGGCGCAGCGGTCG
GGCTGAACGGGGGGTTCGTGCACACAGCCCAGCTTGGAGCGAACGACCTACACCGAACTGAGATACCTAC
AGCGTGAGCTATGAGAAAGCGCCACGCTTCCCGAAGGGAGAAAGGCGGACAGGTATCCGGTAAGCGGCAG
GGTCGGAACAGGAGAGCGCACGAGGGAGCTTCCAGGGGGAAACGCCTGGTATCTTTATAGTCCTGTCGGG
TTTCGCCACCTCTGACTTGAGCGTCGATTTTTGTGATGCTCGTCAGGGGGGCGGAGCCTATGGAAAAACG
CCAGCAACGCGGCCTTTTTACGGTTCCTGGCCTTTTGCTGGCCTTTTGCTCACATGTTCTTTCCTGCGTT
ATCCCCTGATTCTGTGGATAACCGTGCGGCCGCCCCTG
Features (pLannotate 1.2.2; 3 found; start..end, strand, type, name):
    510..1370    -  CDS            AmpR: β-lactamase; bla; confers resistance to ampicillin, carbenicillin, and related antibiotics
   1371..1475    -  promoter       AmpR promoter: bla
   1578..2166    +  rep_origin     ori: high-copy-number ColE1/pMB1/pBR322/pUC origin of replication
