[The description below was written by a language model from this plasmid's Addgene catalogue record and pLannotate feature annotations shown in this document.]
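Description:
pM.L6 is a small (about 2.3 kb) empty-backbone linker plasmid built on pYTK095, an ampicillin-resistant part-carrying vector from the yeast modular cloning toolkit lineage. It belongs to a modular cloning system designed for assembling multigene vectors for the baculovirus expression system and for yeast. Within that scheme its recorded role is to act as a connector, joining the pMB.Pos5 position to pMB.002, so that an assembly containing fewer than the maximum number of transcription units can still be closed into the destination vector. The record lists no gene or insert, and the vector type is given only as "Other".

The annotated features are purely those needed for maintenance in E. coli: a β-lactamase (AmpR) coding sequence driven by its native bla promoter, giving ampicillin/carbenicillin selection, and a high-copy ColE1/pUC-type origin of replication. No eukaryotic promoter, terminator, reporter, tag, yeast marker, or baculoviral element was detected. Roughly the first 500 nt of the sequence and some short stretches flanking the origin are unannotated. The linker segment itself, along with whatever restriction sites and overhangs define its compatibility with neighbouring modules, presumably lies in this region, but the record does not describe its composition or which enzymes release it. The plasmid is therefore best understood as an assembly accessory rather than an expression construct: it supplies a short bridging piece in hierarchical multigene assemblies and has no function of its own in insect or yeast cells.
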