Addgene plasmid #234592: pM.L6
Purpose: (Empty Backbone) Linker plasmid (connect pMB.Pos5 to pMB.002)
Depositing lab: Chen Davidovich. Depositing organization: Monash University. Publication: Modular cloning of multigene vectors for the baculovirus system and yeast. Lai Z, Flanigan SF, Boudes M, Davidovich C. J Mol Biol. 2025 Jan 13:168943. doi: 10.1016/j.jmb.2025.168943. PubMed 39814169.
Backbone
  Vector backbone: pYTK095
  Vector type: Other
Growth in bacteria
  Bacterial resistance: Ampicillin, 100 μg/mL
  Growth temperature: 37°C
  Growth strain: DH5alpha
  Copy number: High Copy
Gene/Insert
  Gene/Insert name: None
Terms and licenses: Academic/Nonprofit Terms; Industry Terms: Not Available to Industry
How to cite: pM.L6 was a gift from Chen Davidovich (Addgene plasmid # 234592 ; http://n2t.net/addgene:234592 ; RRID:Addgene_234592)
